>Addgene plasmid #215772 | pBH101 | addgene full sequence | sequence record 430533 | Addgene NGS Result
GTTTAACGGTTGTGGACAACAAGCCAGGGATGTAACGCACTGAGAAGCCCTTAGAGCCTCTCAAAGCAAT
TTTGAGTGACACAGGAACACTTAACGGCTGACATGGGAATTCCCCTCCACCGCGGTGGTACAAAGAAAAT
TCGACAAACTGTTATTTTTCTATCTATTTATTTGAATTGTGAGCGGATAACAATTACCTTTGTCGGCAAT
TGTGAGCGGATAACAATTAAATAAAGATATTCTCGTCAAACAAATATAAATAATATAAACATGGTTTTTA
CTCTGGAAGATTTTGTTGGCGATTGGCGTCAGACCGCGGGTTATAATTTGGATCAAGTCCTGGAACAGGG
TGGCGTAAGCTCTCTGTTCCAGAACCTGGGTGTGAGCGTGACGCCGATTCAGCGCATCGTTCTGTCCGGC
GAGAACGGTCTGAAAATTGATATTCATGTGATCATCCCGTACGAAGGCCTGAGCGGTGACCAAATGGGTC
AAATCGAGAAAATCTTTAAAGTCGTCTACCCAGTTGACGATCACCACTTCAAGGTTATCTTGCATTACGG
TACGCTGGTGATTGATGGTGTGACCCCGAATATGATTGACTATTTCGGCCGTCCGTATGAAGGCATTGCC
GTTTTTGACGGTAAAAAGATCACCGTCACCGGTACCCTGTGGAATGGCAATAAGATTATTGACGAGCGTC
TGATTAACCCGGACGGCAGCCTGCTGTTCCGCGTGACCATCAACGGTGTCACGGGTTGGCGTCTGTGCGA
GCGCATCCTGGCATAATGAACTGCACTTGCTTTGATAATTAATGATAAACAATCTAAAAGCACTCTAATC
GTTATCGGAGTGCTTTTAGATTACTAATCAAATTGCTTCTACTAATTGCCTATCTTCCAGTGATGGAACA
GCATTTGTGCATTGGCTGCAACAATCAGCCTTGATCTGGAAGAAGCAATGAAAGCTGCTGTTAAGTCTCC
GAATCAGGTATTGTTCCTGACAGGTGTATTCCCATCCGGTAAACGCGGATACTTTGCAGTTGATCTGACT
CAGGAATAAATTATAAATTAAGGTAAGAAGATTGTAGGATAAGCTAATGAAATAGAAAAAGGATGCCGTC
ACACAACTTGTCGGCATTCTTTTTTGTTTTATTAGTTGAAAATATAGTGAAAAAGTTGCCTAAATATGTA
TGTTAACAAATTATTTGTCGTAACTTTGCACTCCAAATCTGTTTTTAACATATGGCACTAGTGAAACCAG
TAACGTTATACGATGTCGCAGAGTATGCCGGTGTCTCTTATCAGACCGTTTCCCGCGTGGTGAACCAGGC
CAGCCACGTTTCTGCGAAAACGCGGGAAAAAGTGGAAGCGGCGATGGCGGAGCTGAATTACATTCCCAAC
CGCGTGGCACAACAACTGGCGGGCAAACAGTCGTTGCTGATTGGCGTTGCCACCTCCAGTCTGGCCCTGC
ACGCGCCGTCGCAAATTGTCGCGGCGATTAAATCTCGCGCCGATCAACTGGGTGCCAGCGTGGTGGTGTC
GATGGTAGAACGAAGCGGCGTCGAAGCCTGTAAAACGGCGGTGCACAATCTTCTCGCGCAACGCGTCAGT
GGGCTGATCATTAACTATCCGCTGGATGACCAGGATGCCATTGCTGTGGAAGCTGCCTGCACTAATGTTC
CGGCGTTATTTCTTGATGTCTCTGACCAGACACCCATCAACAGTATTATTTTCTCCCATGAAGACGGTAC
GCGACTGGGCGTGGAGCATCTGGTCGCATTGGGTCACCAGCAAATCGCGCTGTTAGCGGGCCCATTAAGT
TCTGTCTCGGCGCGTCTGCGTCTGGCTGGCTGGCATAAATATCTCACTCGCAATCAAATTCAGCCGATAG
CGGAACGGGAAGGCGACTGGAGTGCCATGTCCGGTTTTCAACAAACCATGCAAATGCTGAATGAGGGCAT
CGTTCCCACTGCGATGCTGGTTGCCAACGATCAGATGGCGCTGGGCGCAATGCGCGCCATTACCGAGTCC
GGGCTGCGCGTTGGTGCGGATATCTCGGTAGTGGGATACGACGATACCGAAGACAGCTCATGTTATATCC
CGCCGTTAACCACCATCAAACAGGATTTTCGCCTGCTGGGGCAAACCAGCGTGGACCGCTTGCTGCAACT
CTCTCAGGGCCAGGCGGTGAAGGGCAATCAGCTGTTGCCCGTCTCACTGGTGAAAAGAAAAACCACCCTG
GCGCCCAATACGCAAACCGCCTCTCCCCGCGCGTTGGCCGATTCATTAATGCAGCTGGCACGACAGGTTT
CCCGACTGGAAAGCGGGCAGTGAGCTTTCCTCGGTACCAAATTCCAGAAAAGAGGCCTCCCGAAAGGGGG
GCCTTTTTTCGTTTTGGTCCTACTTGTGCCTGTTCTATTTCCGAACCGACCGCTTGTATGAATGCATCAA
AATTCGTTTTCTCTACGTTGGATTCCTTGTTGCTCATATTGTGATGATAATTTCTACAAATATAGTCATT
GGTAACTATCTATGAAACTGTTTGATACTTTTATAGTTGATTAAACTTGTTCATGGCATTTGCCTTAATA
TCATCCGCTATGTCAATGTAGGGTTTCATAGCTTTGTAGTCGCTGTGTCCCGTCCATTTCATGACCACCT
GTGCCGGGATTCCGAGAGCCAGCGCATTGCAGATGAATGTCCTTTTTCCTGCATGGGTACTGAGCAAAGC
GTATTTGGGTGTGACTTCATCAATACGTTCATTTCCCTTGTAGTAGGTTTCCCGTACAGGCTCGTTGATT
TCTGCCAGTTCACCCAGCTCTTTCAGGTAATCGTTCATCTTCTGGTTGCTGATGACGGGCAGAGCCATGT
AATTCTCGAAATGGATGTCCTTGTATTTGTCCAGTATGGCTTTGCTGTATTTGTTCAGTTCAATCGTCAG
GCTGTCGGCAGTCTTGACTGTGGTTATTTCGATGTGGTCGGACTTCACATCGCTTCTTTTCAGATTGCGA
ACATCCGAATACCGCAAACTCGTAAAGCAGCAGAACAGGAAAACATCACGCACACGTTCCAGGTATTGCT
TATCCTTGGGTATCTGGTAGTCTTTCAGCTTGTTCAGTTCATCCCAAGTCAGGAAGATTACTTTTTTCGA
GGTGGTTTTCAGTTTCGGTTTGAACGTATCGTATGCAATGTTCTGATGATGTCCTTTCTTGAAGCTCCAG
CGCAGGAACCATTTGAGGAATCCCATTTGCTTGCCGATGGTGCTGTTTCTCATATCCTTGGTGTCACGCA
GGAAGTTGACGTATTCGTTCAATCCAAACTCGTTGAAATAGTTGAACGTTGCATCCTCCTTGAACTCTTT
GAGGTGGTTCCTCACTGCTGCAAATTTTTCATAGGTGGATGCCGTCCAGTTATTCTGGTTACCGCACTCT
TTTACAAACTCATCGAACACCTCCCAAAAGCTGACAGGGGCTTCTTCCGGCTGTTCTTCACTGGTGTCTT
TCATTCTCATGTTGAAAGCTTCCTTCAACTGTTGGGTCGTTGGCATGACCTCCTGCACCTCAAATTCCTT
GAAAATATTCTGGATTTCGGCATAGTATTTCAGCAAGTCCGTATTGATTTCGGCTGCACTTTGCTTTAGC
TTGTTGGTACATCCGTTCTTTACCCGCTGCTTATCTACATCCCATTTGGCTACGTCAATCCGGTAGCCCG
TTGTAAACTCGATACGTTGGCTGGCAAAGATGACACGCATACGGATGGGTACGTTCTCTACGATTGGCAC
ACCGTTCTTTTTCCGGCTCTCCAATGCAAAAATGATGTTGCGCTTGATATTCATAATTGGGTGCGTTTGA
AATTCTACACCCAAATATACACCCAATTATTGAGATAGCAAAAGACATTTAGAAACATTTACTTTTACTC
TATATTGTAATTTACACTTGATTATCAGTCGTTTGCAGTTTTATGATATTCTGTGAAAGTATAAGTTCGA
GAGCCTGTCTCTCCGCAAAAAACGCTGAAAATCAGCAGATTGCAAAACAAACACCCTGTTTTACACCCAA
GAATGTAAAGTCGGGTGTTTTTGTTTTATTTAAGATAATACAACCACTACATAATAAAAGAGTAGCGATA
TTAAAAGAATCCGATGAGAAAAGACTAATATTTATCTATCCATTCAGTTTGATTTCTCAGGACTTTACAT
CGTCCTGAAAGTATTTGTTGGTACCGAGGACGCGTAAACATTTACAGTTGCATGTGGCCTATTGTTTTTA
GCCGTTAAATATTTTATAACTATTAAATAGCGATACAAATTGTTCGAAACTAATATTGTTTATATCATAT
ATTCTCGCATGTTTTAAAGCTTTATTAAATTGATTTTTTGTAAACAGTTTTTCGTACTCTTTGTTAACCC
ATTTCATTACAAAAGTTTCATATTTTTTTCTCTCTTTAAATGCCATTTTTGCTGGCTTTCTTTTTAATAC
AATTAATGTGCTATCCACTTTAGGTTTTGGATGGAAATAATACCTAGGAATTTTTGCTAATATAGAAATA
TCTACCTCTGCCATTAACAGCAATGCTAGTGATCTGTTTGTATCTAATAACATTTTAGCAAAACCATATT
CCACTATTAAATAACTTATTGTGGCTGAACTTTCAAAAACAATTTTTCGAATTATATTTGTGCTTATGTT
GTAAGGTATGCTGCCAAATATTTTATATGGATTGTGGCTAGGAAATGTAAATTTCAGTATATCATCATTT
ACTATTTGATAGTTAGGATAATTTAAGAGCTTATTACGAGTTACCTCACATAATTTAGAATCAATTTCTA
TCGCCGTTACAAAATTACATCTCTTTACCAATCCAGCAGTAAAATGACCTTTCCCTGCACCTATTTCAAA
GATGTTATCTTTTTCATCTAAACTTATGCAATTCATTATTTTTTCTATGTGATATTTTGAAGTAATAAAA
TTTTGACTATCTTTTATATTTACTTTGTTCATTATAACCTCTCCTTAATTTATTGCATCTCTTTTCGAAT
ATTTATGTTTTTTGAGAAAAGAACGTACTCATGGTTCATCCCGATATGCGTATCGGTCTGTATATCAGCA
ACTTTCTATGTGTTTCAACTACAATAGTCATCTATTCTCATCTTTCTGAGTCCACCCCCTGCAAAGCCCC
TCTTTACGACATAAAAATTCGGTCGGAAAAGGTATGCAAAAGATGTTTCTCTCTTTAAGAGAAACTCTTC
GGGATGCAAAAATATGAAAATAACTCCAATTCACCAAATTATATAGCGACTTTTTTACAAAATGCTAAAA
TTTGTTGATTTCCGTCAAGCAATTGTTGAGCAAAAATGTCTTTTACGATAAAATGATACCTCAATATCAA
CTGTTTAGCAAAACGATATTTCTCTTAAAGAGAGAAACACCTTTTTGTTCACCAATCCCCGACTTTTAAT
CCCGCGGCCATGATTGAAAAAGGAAGAGTATGAGTATTCAACATTTCCGTGTCGCCCTTATTCCCTTTTT
TGCGGCATTTTGCCTTCCTGTTTTTGCTCACCCAGAAACGCTGGTGAAAGTAAAAGATGCTGAAGATCAG
TTGGGTGCACGAGTGGGTTACATCGAACTGGATCTCAACAGCGGTAAGATCCTTGAGAGTTTTCGCCCCG
AAGAACGTTTTCCAATGATGAGCACTTTTAAAGTTCTGCTATGTGGCGCGGTATTATCCCGTATTGACGC
CGGGCAAGAGCAACTCGGTCGCCGCATACACTATTCTCAGAATGACTTGGTTGAGTACTCACCAGTCACA
GAAAAGCATCTTACGGATGGCATGACAGTAAGAGAATTATGCAGTGCTGCCATAACCATGAGTGATAACA
CTGCGGCCAACTTACTTCTGACAACGATCGGAGGACCGAAGGAGCTAACCGCTTTTTTGCACAACATGGG
GGATCATGTAACTCGCCTTGATCGTTGGGAACCGGAGCTGAATGAAGCCATACCAAACGACGAGCGTGAC
ACCACGATGCCTGTAGCAATGGCAACAACGTTGCGCAAACTATTAACTGGCGAACTACTTACTCTAGCTT
CCCGGCAACAATTAATAGACTGGATGGAGGCGGATAAAGTTGCAGGACCACTTCTGCGCTCGGCCCTTCC
GGCTGGCTGGTTTATTGCTGATAAATCTGGAGCCGGTGAGCGTGGGTCTCGCGGTATCATTGCAGCACTG
GGGCCAGATGGTAAGCCCTCCCGTATCGTAGTTATCTACACGACGGGGAGTCAGGCAACTATGGATGAAC
GAAATAGACAGATCGCTGAGATAGGTGCCTCACTGATTAAGCATTGGTAACTGTCAGACCAAGTTTACTC
ATAACGCGTCAATTCGAGGGGGATCAATTCCGTGATAGGTGGGCTGCCCTTCCTGGTTGGCTTGGTTTCA
TCAGCCATCCGCTTGCCCTCATCTGTTACGCCGGCGGTAGCCGGCCAGCCTCGCAGAGCAGGATTCCCGT
TGAGCACCGCCAGGTGCGAATAAGGGACAGTGAAGAAGGAACACCCGCTCGCGGGTGGGCCTACTTCACC
TATCCTGCCCGGCTGACGCCGTTGGATACACCAAGGAAAGTCTACACGAACCCTTTGGCAAAATCCTGTA
TATCGTGCGAAAAAGGATGGATATACCGAAAAAATCGCTATAATGACCCCGAAGCAGGGTTATGCAGCGG
AAAACGGAATTGATCCGGCCACGATGCGTCCGGCGTAGAGGATCTGAAGATCAGCAGTTCAACCTGTTGA
TAGTACGTACTAAGCTCTCATGTTTCACGTACTAAGCTCTCATGTTTAACGTACTAAGCTCTCATGTTTA
ACGAACTAAACCCTCATGGCTAACGTACTAAGCTCTCATGGCTAACGTACTAAGCTCTCATGTTTCACGT
ACTAAGCTCTCATGTTTGAACAATAAAATTAATATAAATCAGCAACTTAAATAGCCTCTAAGGTTTTAAG
TTTTATAAGAAAAAAAAGAATATATAAGGCTTTTAAAGCTTTTAAG
Features (pLannotate 1.2.2; 10 found; start..end, strand, type, name):
    177..193     +  protein_bind   lac operator: The lac repressor binds to the lac operator to inhibit transcription in E. coli. This inhibition can be relieved by adding lactose or isopropyl-β-D-thiogalactopyranoside (IPTG). lac repressor encoded by lacI
    210..226     +  protein_bind   lac operator: The lac repressor binds to the lac operator to inhibit transcription in E. coli. This inhibition can be relieved by adding lactose or isopropyl-β-D-thiogalactopyranoside (IPTG). lac repressor encoded by lacI
    268..783     +  CDS            LUCI_OPLGR (fragment): Experimental evidence at protein level: Swiss-Prot protein existence level 1. Catalytic subunit of oplophorus-luciferin 2-monooxygenase. Oxidoreductase that converts coelenterazine (the oplophorus luciferin) to coelenteramide under emission of blue light with a maximum at 454 nm. Is also active with bisdeoxycoelenterazine. From Oplophorus gracilirostris (Luminous shrimp).
   1251..2333    +  CDS            lacI: lac repressor; lacI; The lac repressor binds to the lac operator to inhibit transcription in E. coli. This inhibition can be relieved by adding lactose or isopropyl-β-D-thiogalactopyranoside (IPTG).
   4274..5002    -  CDS            ermC': ERM_BACIU - Experimental evidence at protein level: Swiss-Prot protein existence level 1. This protein produces a dimethylation of the adenine residue at position 2085 in 23S rRNA, resulting in reduced affinity between ribosomes and macrolide-lincosamide-streptogramin B antibiotics. From Bacillus subtilis.
   5473..5489    +  promoter       AmpR promoter (fragment): bla
   5490..6350    +  CDS            AmpR: β-lactamase; bla; confers resistance to ampicillin, carbenicillin, and related antibiotics
   6403..6448    -  CDS            traJ (fragment): oriT-recognizing protein; traJ
   6481..6590    -  oriT           oriT: incP origin of transfer
   6761..103     +  rep_origin     R6K γ ori (across the origin): γ replication origin from E. coli plasmid R6K; requires the R6K initiator protein pi for replication
