[The description below was written by a language model from this plasmid's Addgene catalogue record and pLannotate feature annotations shown in this document.]
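Description:
pBH101 is a 7,046-nt bacterial expression and synthetic-biology plasmid built on an NBU2 (R6K/RP4) backbone, designed for moving a genetic circuit from E. coli into Bacteroides. It replicates from the R6K γ origin, which depends on the pi initiator protein and therefore requires a pir-expressing E. coli host such as the Pir1 strain listed in the record, where it is maintained at high copy under ampicillin selection (AmpR β-lactamase). An incP/RP4 oriT with an adjacent traJ fragment allows conjugative transfer into a recipient. In Bacteroides, selection is by erythromycin, conferred by an rRNA methyltransferase gene annotated as an ermC'-like CDS. NBU2-type vectors generally establish themselves by integrase-mediated insertion into the recipient chromosome. However, the feature table does not annotate an integrase or attachment site, and a sizeable region between lacI and the erm gene is left unannotated.

The payload, assembled by Golden Gate cloning, is a two-part repressor/reporter unit. A 1,083-bp LacI(YQR) coding sequence, a variant of the lac repressor, is expressed from the BT1311 promoter. The record does not explain the YQR designation. A 516-bp NanoLuc luciferase gene, derived from the Oplophorus luciferase catalytic subunit, sits downstream of the P(O1) promoter. Two lac operator sites are annotated just upstream of this reporter, so repressor binding should control luminescence output. According to the record, the construct belongs to work on transcriptional programming in a Bacteroides consortium. There it would serve as a regulated reporter module for measuring the performance of this LacI variant with its operator-bearing promoter.
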