Addgene plasmid #215772: pBH101
Purpose: NBU2 backbone with LacI(YQR) and P(O1)_nanoluc
Depositing lab: Corey Wilson. Depositing organization: Georgia Institute of Technology. Publication: Transcriptional programming in a Bacteroides consortium. Huang BD, Groseclose TM, Wilson CJ. Nat Commun. 2022 Jul 6;13(1):3901. doi: 10.1038/s41467-022-31614-8. PubMed 35794179.
Backbone
  Vector backbone: NBU2 (R6K/RP4)
  Vector type: Bacterial Expression, Synthetic Biology
  Selectable markers: Erythromycin (Bacteroides)
Growth in bacteria
  Bacterial resistance: Ampicillin, 100 μg/mL
  Growth temperature: 37°C
  Growth strain: Pir1
  Copy number: High Copy
Gene/Insert 1
  Gene/Insert name: LacI(YQR)
  Insert size (bp): 1083
  Promoter: BT1311
  Cloning method: Golden Gate
  Sequencing primers: 5′ AGCGGTCGGTTCGGAAATAG
Gene/Insert 2
  Gene/Insert name: Nanoluc
  Insert size (bp): 516
  Promoter: P(O1)
  Cloning method: Golden Gate
  Sequencing primers: 5′ GATGTAACGCACTGAGAAGC
Terms and licenses: Academic/Nonprofit Terms; Industry Terms: Not Available to Industry
How to cite: pBH101 was a gift from Corey Wilson (Addgene plasmid # 215772 ; http://n2t.net/addgene:215772 ; RRID:Addgene_215772)
